Addgene plasmid #76493: PTK6 gRNA (BRDN0001162535)
Purpose: 3rd generation lentiviral gRNA plasmid targeting human PTK6
Depositing lab: John Doench & David Root. Depositing organization: Broad Institute. Publication: Optimized sgRNA design to maximize activity and minimize off-target effects of CRISPR-Cas9. Doench JG, Fusi N, Sullender M, Hegde M, Vaimberg EW, Donovan KF, Smith I, Tothova Z, Wilen C, Orchard R, Virgin HW, Listgarten J, Root DE. Nat Biotechnol. 2016 Jan 18. doi: 10.1038/nbt.3437. PubMed 26780180.
Backbone
  Vector backbone: lentiGuide-Puro
  Backbone manufacturer: Zhang Lab (Addgene plasmid # 52963)
  Vector type: Mammalian Expression, Lentiviral, CRISPR
  Selectable markers: Puromycin
Growth in bacteria
  Bacterial resistance: Ampicillin, 100 μg/mL
  Growth temperature: 37°C
  Growth strain: DH5alpha
  Copy number: High Copy
Gene/Insert
  Gene/Insert name: PTK6 (alt names: PTK6; NM_005975.3)
  gRNA/shRNA sequence: GCCGACGCACAGCTTCCGAG
  Species: H. sapiens (human)
  Entrez Gene: PTK6 (a.k.a. BRK)
  Promoter: hU6
  Cloning method: Unknown
  Sequencing primers: 5′ U6-F; 3′ pS2-R
Terms and licenses: Academic/Nonprofit Terms; Industry Terms: Not Available to Industry
Depositor comments: The gRNA was designed to target the following Genbank reference sequence(s): NM_005975.3. Note that this plasmid does NOT contain Cas9. It should be used in conjunction with lentiCas9-Blast (Addgene #52962) or otherwise with cell lines already expressing Cas9. Browse the full kinome gRNA library at http://www.addgene.org/pooled-library/broadgpp-human-kinome/ or visit http://www.broadinstitute.org/rnai/public/ for detailed protocols and information.
How to cite: PTK6 gRNA (BRDN0001162535) was a gift from John Doench & David Root (Addgene plasmid # 76493 ; http://n2t.net/addgene:76493 ; RRID:Addgene_76493)
