[The description below was written by a language model from this plasmid's Addgene catalogue record and pLannotate feature annotations shown in this document.]
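Description:
PTK6 gRNA (BRDN0001162535) is a third-generation lentiviral guide RNA plasmid built on the lentiGuide-Puro backbone and designed to direct Streptococcus pyogenes Cas9 to the human PTK6 gene (also known as BRK). It is maintained in E. coli through a high-copy ColE1/pUC-type origin with ampicillin resistance (AmpR). The backbone also carries an f1 origin, an SV40 origin and poly(A) signal, and remnants of lac and T7/T3 cloning elements.

The lentiviral transfer cassette begins with an RSV promoter fused to a truncated HIV-1 5' LTR, which makes genomic RNA production Tat-independent. This is followed by the Ψ packaging signal with a partial gag sequence, the Rev response element for Rev-dependent nuclear export, and a cPPT/CTS. It ends with a self-inactivating ΔU3 3' LTR. Within this unit, a human U6 RNA polymerase III promoter drives the PTK6-specific spacer joined to the Cas9 gRNA scaffold. A separate EF-1α core promoter with its intron A expresses puromycin N-acetyltransferase, so transduced mammalian cells can be selected with puromycin. A WPRE downstream of this marker enhances transcript expression.

The plasmid does not encode Cas9, so it must be used with a separate Cas9 expression vector or in cells that already express the nuclease. The guide was designed against a human PTK6 reference transcript and belongs to a human kinome gRNA collection. This makes it suitable for CRISPR knockout of PTK6 after the plasmid is packaged into virus with helper plasmids. The record does not state how the spacer was cloned.
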