Features (pLannotate 1.2.2; 29 found; start..end, strand, type, name):
     14..80      +  CDS            small t antigen (fragment): SV40 (simian virus 40) small t antigen
    106..317     +  promoter       EF-1α core promoter: core promoter for human elongation factor EF-1α
    318..1256    +  intron         EF-1α intron A: intron upstream of the start codon of human EF-1α
   1278..1877    +  CDS            PuroR (fragment): puromycin N-acetyltransferase; pac from Streptomyces; confers resistance to puromycin
   1893..2481    +  misc_feature   WPRE: woodchuck hepatitis virus posttranscriptional regulatory element
   2532..2551    +  misc_feature   cPPT/CTS (fragment): central polypurine tract and central termination sequence of HIV-1
   2553..2786    +  LTR            3' LTR (ΔU3): self-inactivating 3' long terminal repeat (LTR) from HIV-1
   2864..2985    +  polyA_signal   SV40 poly(A) signal: SV40 polyadenylation signal
   3025..3160    +  rep_origin     SV40 ori: SV40 origin of replication
   3181..3199    -  promoter       T7 promoter: promoter for bacteriophage T7 RNA polymerase
   3207..3362    +  CDS            lacZα (fragment): LacZα fragment of β-galactosidase; lacZ fragment
   3367..3795    +  rep_origin     f1 ori (sequence partly withheld): f1 bacteriophage origin of replication; arrow indicates direction of (+) strand synthesis
   3848..3952    +  promoter       AmpR promoter: bla
   3953..4813    +  CDS            AmpR: β-lactamase; bla; confers resistance to ampicillin, carbenicillin, and related antibiotics
   4984..5572    +  rep_origin     ori: high-copy-number ColE1/pMB1/pBR322/pUC origin of replication
   5755..5847    +  CDS            lacI (fragment): lac repressor; lacI; The lac repressor binds to the lac operator to inhibit transcription in E. coli. This inhibition can be relieved by adding lactose or isopropyl-β-D-thiogalactopyranoside (IPTG).
   5860..5881    +  protein_bind   CAP binding site: CAP binding activates transcription in the presence of cAMP. E. coli catabolite activator protein
   5896..5926    +  promoter       lac promoter: promoter for the E. coli lac operon
   5934..5950    +  protein_bind   lac operator: The lac repressor binds to the lac operator to inhibit transcription in E. coli. This inhibition can be relieved by adding lactose or isopropyl-β-D-thiogalactopyranoside (IPTG). lac repressor encoded by lacI
   5995..6013    +  promoter       T3 promoter: promoter for bacteriophage T3 RNA polymerase
   6041..6267    +  promoter       RSV promoter: Rous sarcoma virus enhancer/promoter
   6268..6448    +  LTR            5' LTR (truncated): truncated 5' long terminal repeat (LTR) from HIV-1
   6495..6620    +  misc_feature   HIV-1 Ψ: packaging signal of human immunodeficiency virus type 1
   6604..6967    +  CDS            HIV-1 gag (fragment): gag protein from human immunodeficiency virus 1; gag
   7113..7346    +  misc_feature   RRE: The Rev response element (RRE) of HIV-1 allows for Rev-dependent mRNA export from the nucleus to the cytoplasm.
   7723..7749    +  CDS            Rev (fragment): human immunodeficiency virus 1 (HIV-1) Rev protein; rev; enhances nuclear export of unspliced and incompletely spliced viral mRNAs
   7753..7993    +  promoter       U6 promoter: RNA polymerase III promoter for human U6 snRNA
   8023..8098    +  misc_RNA       gRNA scaffold: guide RNA scaffold for the Streptococcus pyogenes CRISPR/Cas9 system
   8154..8271    +  misc_feature   cPPT/CTS: central polypurine tract and central termination sequence of HIV-1
>Addgene plasmid #76493 | PTK6 gRNA (BRDN0001162535) | addgene full sequence | sequence record 185946 | Addgene Assembled Sequence
CCCGGGTGCAAAGATGGATAAAGTTTTAAACAGAGAGGAATCTTTGCAGCTAATGGACCTTCTAGGTCTT
GAAAGGAGTGGGAATTGGCTCCGGTGCCCGTCAGTGGGCAGAGCGCACATCGCCCACAGTCCCCGAGAAG
TTGGGGGGAGGGGTCGGCAATTGATCCGGTGCCTAGAGAAGGTGGCGCGGGGTAAACTGGGAAAGTGATG
TCGTGTACTGGCTCCGCCTTTTTCCCGAGGGTGGGGGAGAACCGTATATAAGTGCAGTAGTCGCCGTGAA
CGTTCTTTTTCGCAACGGGTTTGCCGCCAGAACACAGGTAAGTGCCGTGTGTGGTTCCCGCGGGCCTGGC
CTCTTTACGGGTTATGGCCCTTGCGTGCCTTGAATTACTTCCACCTGGCTGCAGTACGTGATTCTTGATC
CCGAGCTTCGGGTTGGAAGTGGGTGGGAGAGTTCGAGGCCTTGCGCTTAAGGAGCCCCTTCGCCTCGTGC
TTGAGTTGAGGCCTGGCCTGGGCGCTGGGGCCGCCGCGTGCGAATCTGGTGGCACCTTCGCGCCTGTCTC
GCTGCTTTCGATAAGTCTCTAGCCATTTAAAATTTTTGATGACCTGCTGCGACGCTTTTTTTCTGGCAAG
ATAGTCTTGTAAATGCGGGCCAAGATCTGCACACTGGTATTTCGGTTTTTGGGGCCGCGGGCGGCGACGG
GGCCCGTGCGTCCCAGCGCACATGTTCGGCGAGGCGGGGCCTGCGAGCGCGGCCACCGAGAATCGGACGG
GGGTAGTCTCAAGCTGGCCGGCCTGCTCTGGTGCCTGGCCTCGCGCCGCCGTGTATCGCCCCGCCCTGGG
CGGCAAGGCTGGCCCGGTCGGCACCAGTTGCGTGAGCGGAAAGATGGCCGCTTCCCGGCCCTGCTGCAGG
GAGCTCAAAATGGAGGACGCGGCGCTCGGGAGAGCGGGCGGGTGAGTCACCCACACAAAGGAAAAGGGCC
TTTCCGTCCTCAGCCGTCGCTTCATGTGACTCCACGGAGTACCGGGCGCCGTCCAGGCACCTCGATTAGT
TCTCGAGCTTTTGGAGTACGTCGTCTTTAGGTTGGGGGGAGGGGTTTTATGCGATGGAGTTTCCCCACAC
TGAGTGGGTGGAGACTGAAGTTAGGCCAGCTTGGCACTTGATGTAATTCTCCTTGGAATTTGCCCTTTTT
GAGTTTGGATCTTGGTTCATTCTCAAGCCTCAGACAGTGGTTCAAAGTTTTTTTCTTCCATTTCAGGTGT
CGTGACGTACGGCCACCATGACCGAGTACAAGCCCACGGTGCGCCTCGCCACCCGCGACGACGTCCCCAG
GGCCGTACGCACCCTCGCCGCCGCGTTCGCCGACTACCCCGCCACGCGCCACACCGTCGATCCGGACCGC
CACATCGAGCGGGTCACCGAGCTGCAAGAACTCTTCCTCACGCGCGTCGGGCTCGACATCGGCAAGGTGT
GGGTCGCGGACGACGGCGCCGCCGTGGCGGTCTGGACCACGCCGGAGAGCGTCGAAGCGGGGGCGGTGTT
CGCCGAGATCGGCCCGCGCATGGCCGAGTTGAGCGGTTCCCGGCTGGCCGCGCAGCAACAGATGGAAGGC
CTCCTGGCGCCGCACCGGCCCAAGGAGCCCGCGTGGTTCCTGGCCACCGTCGGAGTCTCGCCCGACCACC
AGGGCAAGGGTCTGGGCAGCGCCGTCGTGCTCCCCGGAGTGGAGGCGGCCGAGCGCGCCGGGGTGCCCGC
CTTCCTGGAGACCTCCGCGCCCCGCAACCTCCCCTTCTACGAGCGGCTCGGCTTCACCGTCACCGCCGAC
GTCGAGGTGCCCGAAGGACCGCGCACCTGGTGCATGACCCGCAAGCCCGGTGCCTGAACGCGTTAAGTCG
ACAATCAACCTCTGGATTACAAAATTTGTGAAAGATTGACTGGTATTCTTAACTATGTTGCTCCTTTTAC
GCTATGTGGATACGCTGCTTTAATGCCTTTGTATCATGCTATTGCTTCCCGTATGGCTTTCATTTTCTCC
TCCTTGTATAAATCCTGGTTGCTGTCTCTTTATGAGGAGTTGTGGCCCGTTGTCAGGCAACGTGGCGTGG
TGTGCACTGTGTTTGCTGACGCAACCCCCACTGGTTGGGGCATTGCCACCACCTGTCAGCTCCTTTCCGG
GACTTTCGCTTTCCCCCTCCCTATTGCCACGGCGGAACTCATCGCCGCCTGCCTTGCCCGCTGCTGGACA
GGGGCTCGGCTGTTGGGCACTGACAATTCCGTGGTGTTGTCGGGGAAATCATCGTCCTTTCCTTGGCTGC
TCGCCTGTGTTGCCACCTGGATTCTGCGCGGGACGTCCTTCTGCTACGTCCCTTCGGCCCTCAATCCAGC
GGACCTTCCTTCCCGCGGCCTGCTGCCGGCTCTGCGGCCTCTTCCGCGTCTTCGCCTTCGCCCTCAGACG
AGTCGGATCTCCCTTTGGGCCGCCTCCCCGCGTCGACTTTAAGACCAATGACTTACAAGGCAGCTGTAGA
TCTTAGCCACTTTTTAAAAGAAAAGGGGGGACTGGAAGGGCTAATTCACTCCCAACGAAGACAAGATCTG
CTTTTTGCTTGTACTGGGTCTCTCTGGTTAGACCAGATCTGAGCCTGGGAGCTCTCTGGCTAACTAGGGA
ACCCACTGCTTAAGCCTCAATAAAGCTTGCCTTGAGTGCTTCAAGTAGTGTGTGCCCGTCTGTTGTGTGA
CTCTGGTAACTAGAGATCCCTCAGACCCTTTTAGTCAGTGTGGAAAATCTCTAGCAGTACGTATAGTAGT
TCATGTCATCTTATTATTCAGTATTTATAACTTGCAAAGAAATGAATATCAGAGAGTGAGAGGAACTTGT
TTATTGCAGCTTATAATGGTTACAAATAAAGCAATAGCATCACAAATTTCACAAATAAAGCATTTTTTTC
ACTGCATTCTAGTTGTGGTTTGTCCAAACTCATCAATGTATCTTATCATGTCTGGCTCTAGCTATCCCGC
CCCTAACTCCGCCCATCCCGCCCCTAACTCCGCCCAGTTCCGCCCATTCTCCGCCCCATGGCTGACTAAT
TTTTTTTATTTATGCAGAGGCCGAGGCCGCCTCGGCCTCTGAGCTATTCCAGAAGTAGTGAGGAGGCTTT
TTTGGAGGCCTAGGGACGTACCCAATTCGCCCTATAGTGAGTCGTATTACGCGCGCTCACTGGCCGTCGT
TTTACAACGTCGTGACTGGGAAAACCCTGGCGTTACCCAACTTAATCGCCTTGCAGCACATCCCCCTTTC
GCCAGCTGGCGTAATAGCGAAGAGGCCCGCACCGATCGCCCTTCCCAACAGTTGCGCAGCCTGAATGGCG
AATGGG
[124 nt withheld, positions 3367-3490]
C
[91 nt withheld, positions 3492-3582]
A
[49 nt withheld, positions 3584-3632]
CCTTTGACGTTGGAGTCCACGTTCTTT
[37 nt withheld, positions 3660-3696]
ACCCTATCTCGGTCTATTCTTTTGATTTATAAGGGATTTTGCCGATTTCGGCCTATTGGTTAAAAAATGA
GCTGATTTAACAAAAATTTAACGCGAATTTTAACAAAATATTAACGCTTACAATTTAGGTGGCACTTTTC
GGGGAAATGTGCGCGGAACCCCTATTTGTTTATTTTTCTAAATACATTCAAATATGTATCCGCTCATGAG
ACAATAACCCTGATAAATGCTTCAATAATATTGAAAAAGGAAGAGTATGAGTATTCAACATTTCCGTGTC
GCCCTTATTCCCTTTTTTGCGGCATTTTGCCTTCCTGTTTTTGCTCACCCAGAAACGCTGGTGAAAGTAA
AAGATGCTGAAGATCAGTTGGGTGCACGAGTGGGTTACATCGAACTGGATCTCAACAGCGGTAAGATCCT
TGAGAGTTTTCGCCCCGAAGAACGTTTTCCAATGATGAGCACTTTTAAAGTTCTGCTATGTGGCGCGGTA
TTATCCCGTATTGACGCCGGGCAAGAGCAACTCGGTCGCCGCATACACTATTCTCAGAATGACTTGGTTG
AGTACTCACCAGTCACAGAAAAGCATCTTACGGATGGCATGACAGTAAGAGAATTATGCAGTGCTGCCAT
AACCATGAGTGATAACACTGCGGCCAACTTACTTCTGACAACGATCGGAGGACCGAAGGAGCTAACCGCT
TTTTTGCACAACATGGGGGATCATGTAACTCGCCTTGATCGTTGGGAACCGGAGCTGAATGAAGCCATAC
CAAACGACGAGCGTGACACCACGATGCCTGTAGCAATGGCAACAACGTTGCGCAAACTATTAACTGGCGA
ACTACTTACTCTAGCTTCCCGGCAACAATTAATAGACTGGATGGAGGCGGATAAAGTTGCAGGACCACTT
CTGCGCTCGGCCCTTCCGGCTGGCTGGTTTATTGCTGATAAATCTGGAGCCGGTGAGCGTGGGTCTCGCG
GTATCATTGCAGCACTGGGGCCAGATGGTAAGCCCTCCCGTATCGTAGTTATCTACACGACGGGGAGTCA
GGCAACTATGGATGAACGAAATAGACAGATCGCTGAGATAGGTGCCTCACTGATTAAGCATTGGTAACTG
TCAGACCAAGTTTACTCATATATACTTTAGATTGATTTAAAACTTCATTTTTAATTTAAAAGGATCTAGG
TGAAGATCCTTTTTGATAATCTCATGACCAAAATCCCTTAACGTGAGTTTTCGTTCCACTGAGCGTCAGA
CCCCGTAGAAAAGATCAAAGGATCTTCTTGAGATCCTTTTTTTCTGCGCGTAATCTGCTGCTTGCAAACA
AAAAAACCACCGCTACCAGCGGTGGTTTGTTTGCCGGATCAAGAGCTACCAACTCTTTTTCCGAAGGTAA
CTGGCTTCAGCAGAGCGCAGATACCAAATACTGTTCTTCTAGTGTAGCCGTAGTTAGGCCACCACTTCAA
GAACTCTGTAGCACCGCCTACATACCTCGCTCTGCTAATCCTGTTACCAGTGGCTGCTGCCAGTGGCGAT
AAGTCGTGTCTTACCGGGTTGGACTCAAGACGATAGTTACCGGATAAGGCGCAGCGGTCGGGCTGAACGG
GGGGTTCGTGCACACAGCCCAGCTTGGAGCGAACGACCTACACCGAACTGAGATACCTACAGCGTGAGCT
ATGAGAAAGCGCCACGCTTCCCGAAGGGAGAAAGGCGGACAGGTATCCGGTAAGCGGCAGGGTCGGAACA
GGAGAGCGCACGAGGGAGCTTCCAGGGGGAAACGCCTGGTATCTTTATAGTCCTGTCGGGTTTCGCCACC
TCTGACTTGAGCGTCGATTTTTGTGATGCTCGTCAGGGGGGCGGAGCCTATGGAAAAACGCCAGCAACGC
GGCCTTTTTACGGTTCCTGGCCTTTTGCTGGCCTTTTGCTCACATGTTCTTTCCTGCGTTATCCCCTGAT
TCTGTGGATAACCGTATTACCGCCTTTGAGTGAGCTGATACCGCTCGCCGCAGCCGAACGACCGAGCGCA
GCGAGTCAGTGAGCGAGGAAGCGGAAGAGCGCCCAATACGCAAACCGCCTCTCCCCGCGCGTTGGCCGAT
TCATTAATGCAGCTGGCACGACAGGTTTCCCGACTGGAAAGCGGGCAGTGAGCGCAACGCAATTAATGTG
AGTTAGCTCACTCATTAGGCACCCCAGGCTTTACACTTTATGCTTCCGGCTCGTATGTTGTGTGGAATTG
TGAGCGGATAACAATTTCACACAGGAAACAGCTATGACCATGATTACGCCAAGCGCGCAATTAACCCTCA
CTAAAGGGAACAAAAGCTGGAGCTGCAAGCTTAATGTAGTCTTATGCAATACTCTTGTAGTCTTGCAACA
TGGTAACGATGAGTTAGCAACATGCCTTACAAGGAGAGAAAAAGCACCGTGCATGCCGATTGGTGGAAGT
AAGGTGGTACGATCGTGCCTTATTAGGAAGGCAACAGACGGGTCTGACATGGATTGGACGAACCACTGAA
TTGCCGCATTGCAGAGATATTGTATTTAAGTGCCTAGCTCGATACATAAACGGGTCTCTCTGGTTAGACC
AGATCTGAGCCTGGGAGCTCTCTGGCTAACTAGGGAACCCACTGCTTAAGCCTCAATAAAGCTTGCCTTG
AGTGCTTCAAGTAGTGTGTGCCCGTCTGTTGTGTGACTCTGGTAACTAGAGATCCCTCAGACCCTTTTAG
TCAGTGTGGAAAATCTCTAGCAGTGGCGCCCGAACAGGGACTTGAAAGCGAAAGGGAAACCAGAGGAGCT
CTCTCGACGCAGGACTCGGCTTGCTGAAGCGCGCACGGCAAGAGGCGAGGGGCGGCGACTGGTGAGTACG
CCAAAAATTTTGACTAGCGGAGGCTAGAAGGAGAGAGATGGGTGCGAGAGCGTCAGTATTAAGCGGGGGA
GAATTAGATCGCGATGGGAAAAAATTCGGTTAAGGCCAGGGGGAAAGAAAAAATATAAATTAAAACATAT
AGTATGGGCAAGCAGGGAGCTAGAACGATTCGCAGTTAATCCTGGCCTGTTAGAAACATCAGAAGGCTGT
AGACAAATACTGGGACAGCTACAACCATCCCTTCAGACAGGATCAGAAGAACTTAGATCATTATATAATA
CAGTAGCAACCCTCTATTGTGTGCATCAAAGGATAGAGATAAAAGACACCAAGGAAGCTTTAGACAAGAT
AGAGGAAGAGCAAAACAAAAGTAAGACCACCGCACAGCAAGCGGCCGCTGATCTTCAGACCTGGAGGAGG
AGATATGAGGGACAATTGGAGAAGTGAATTATATAAATATAAAGTAGTAAAAATTGAACCATTAGGAGTA
GCACCCACCAAGGCAAAGAGAAGAGTGGTGCAGAGAGAAAAAAGAGCAGTGGGAATAGGAGCTTTGTTCC
TTGGGTTCTTGGGAGCAGCAGGAAGCACTATGGGCGCAGCGTCAATGACGCTGACGGTACAGGCCAGACA
ATTATTGTCTGGTATAGTGCAGCAGCAGAACAATTTGCTGAGGGCTATTGAGGCGCAACAGCATCTGTTG
CAACTCACAGTCTGGGGCATCAAGCAGCTCCAGGCAAGAATCCTGGCTGTGGAAAGATACCTAAAGGATC
AACAGCTCCTGGGGATTTGGGGTTGCTCTGGAAAACTCATTTGCACCACTGCTGTGCCTTGGAATGCTAG
TTGGAGTAATAAATCTCTGGAACAGATTTGGAATCACACGACCTGGATGGAGTGGGACAGAGAAATTAAC
AATTACACAAGCTTAATACACTCCTTAATTGAAGAATCGCAAAACCAGCAAGAAAAGAATGAACAAGAAT
TATTGGAATTAGATAAATGGGCAAGTTTGTGGAATTGGTTTAACATAACAAATTGGCTGTGGTATATAAA
ATTATTCATAATGATAGTAGGAGGCTTGGTAGGTTTAAGAATAGTTTTTGCTGTACTTTCTATAGTGAAT
AGAGTTAGGCAGGGATATTCACCATTATCGTTTCAGACCCACCTCCCAACCCCGAGGGGACCCAGAGAGG
GCCTATTTCCCATGATTCCTTCATATTTGCATATACGATACAAGGCTGTTAGAGAGATAATTAGAATTAA
TTTGACTGTAAACACAAAGATATTAGTACAAAATACGTGACGTAGAAAGTAATAATTTCTTGGGTAGTTT
GCAGTTTTAAAATTATGTTTTAAAATGGACTATCATATGCTTACCGTAACTTGAAAGTATTTCGATTTCT
TGGCTTTATATATCTTGTGGAAAGGACGAAACACCGGCCGACGCACAGCTTCCGAGGTTTTAGAGCTAGA
AATAGCAAGTTAAAATAAGGCTAGTCCGTTATCAACTTGAAAAAGTGGCACCGAGTCGGTGCTTTTTTAA
GCTTGGCGTAACTAGATCTTGAGACAAATGGCAGTATTCATCCACAATTTTAAAAGAAAAGGGGGGATTG
GGGGGTACAGTGCAGGGGAAAGAATAGTAGACATAATAGCAACAGACATACAAACTAAAGAATTACAAAA
ACAAATTACAAAAATTCAAAATTTTCGGGTTTATTACAGGGACAGCAGAGATCCACTTTGGCGCCGGCTC
GAGGGGG
