>Addgene plasmid #76493 | PTK6 gRNA (BRDN0001162535) | depositor partial sequence | sequence record 143953 | Target Sequence
GCCGACGCACAGCTTCCGAG
