>Addgene plasmid #76493 | PTK6 gRNA (BRDN0001162535) | addgene partial sequence | sequence record 185945 | hU6-F
GTAGAAAGTAATAATTTCTTGGGTAGTTTGCAGTTTTAAAATTATGTTTTAAAATGGACTATCATATGCT
TACCGTAACTTGAAAGTATTTCGATTTCTTGGCTTTATATATCTTGTGGAAAGGACGAAACACCGGCCGA
CGCACAGCTTCCGAGGTTTTAGAGCTAGAAATAGCAAGTTAAAATAAGGCTAGTCCGTTATCAACTTGAA
AAAGTGGCACCGAGTCGGTGCTTTTTTAAGCTTGGCGTAACTAGATCTTGAGACAAATGGCAGTATTCAT
CCACAATTTTAAAAGAAAAGGGGGGATTGGGGGGTACAGTGCAGGGGAAAGAATAGTAGACATAATAGCA
ACAGACATACAAACTAAAGAATTACAAAAACAAATTACAAAAATTCAAAATTTTCGGGTTTATTACAGGG
ACAGCAGAGATCCACTTTGGCGCCGGCTCGAGGGGGCCCGGGTGCAAAGATGGATAAAGTTTTAAACAGA
GAGGAATCTTTGCAGCTAATGGACCTTCTAGGTCTTGAAAGGAGTGGGAATTGGCTCCGGTGCCCGTCAG
TGGGCAGAGC
